>Addgene plasmid #142840 | TFORF1739 | addgene full sequence | sequence record 396032 | Addgene NGS Result
TTAATGTAGTCTTATGCAATACTCTTGTAGTCTTGCAACATGGTAACGATGAGTTAGCAACATGCCTTAC
AAGGAGAGAAAAAGCACCGTGCATGCCGATTGGTGGAAGTAAGGTGGTACGATCGTGCCTTATTAGGAAG
GCAACAGACGGGTCTGACATGGATTGGACGAACCACTGAATTGCCGCATTGCAGAGATATTGTATTTAAG
TGCCTAGCTCGATACATAAACGGGTCTCTCTGGTTAGACCAGATCTGAGCCTGGGAGCTCTCTGGCTAAC
TAGGGAACCCACTGCTTAAGCCTCAATAAAGCTTGCCTTGAGTGCTTCAAGTAGTGTGTGCCCGTCTGTT
GTGTGACTCTGGTAACTAGAGATCCCTCAGACCCTTTTAGTCAGTGTGGAAAATCTCTAGCAGTGGCGCC
CGAACAGGGACTTGAAAGCGAAAGGGAAACCAGAGGAGCTCTCTCGACGCAGGACTCGGCTTGCTGAAGC
GCGCACGGCAAGAGGCGAGGGGCGGCGACTGGTGAGTACGCCAAAAATTTTGACTAGCGGAGGCTAGAAG
GAGAGAGATGGGTGCGAGAGCGTCAGTATTAAGCGGGGGAGAATTAGATCGCGATGGGAAAAAATTCGGT
TAAGGCCAGGGGGAAAGAAAAAATATAAATTAAAACATATAGTATGGGCAAGCAGGGAGCTAGAACGATT
CGCAGTTAATCCTGGCCTGTTAGAAACATCAGAAGGCTGTAGACAAATACTGGGACAGCTACAACCATCC
CTTCAGACAGGATCAGAAGAACTTAGATCATTATATAATACAGTAGCAACCCTCTATTGTGTGCATCAAA
GGATAGAGATAAAAGACACCAAGGAAGCTTTAGACAAGATAGAGGAAGAGCAAAACAAAAGTAAGACCAC
CGCACAGCAAGCGGCCGCTGATCTTCAGACCTGGAGGAGGAGATATGAGGGACAATTGGAGAAGTGAATT
ATATAAATATAAAGTAGTAAAAATTGAACCATTAGGAGTAGCACCCACCAAGGCAAAGAGAAGAGTGGTG
CAGAGAGAAAAAAGAGCAGTGGGAATAGGAGCTTTGTTCCTTGGGTTCTTGGGAGCAGCAGGAAGCACTA
TGGGCGCAGCGTCAATGACGCTGACGGTACAGGCCAGACAATTATTGTCTGGTATAGTGCAGCAGCAGAA
CAATTTGCTGAGGGCTATTGAGGCGCAACAGCATCTGTTGCAACTCACAGTCTGGGGCATCAAGCAGCTC
CAGGCAAGAATCCTGGCTGTGGAAAGATACCTAAAGGATCAACAGCTCCTGGGGATTTGGGGTTGCTCTG
GAAAACTCATTTGCACCACTGCTGTGCCTTGGAATGCTAGTTGGAGTAATAAATCTCTGGAACAGATTTG
GAATCACACGACCTGGATGGAGTGGGACAGAGAAATTAACAATTACACAAGCTTAATACACTCCTTAATT
GAAGAATCGCAAAACCAGCAAGAAAAGAATGAACAAGAATTATTGGAATTAGATAAATGGGCAAGTTTGT
GGAATTGGTTTAACATAACAAATTGGCTGTGGTATATAAAATTATTCATAATGATAGTAGGAGGCTTGGT
AGGTTTAAGAATAGTTTTTGCTGTACTTTCTATAGTGAATAGAGTTAGGCAGGGATATTCACCATTATCG
TTTCAGACCCACCTCCCAACCCCGAGGGGACCCATGCATTGCATCTCAATTAGTCAGCAACCAGGTGTGG
AAAGTCCCCAGGCTCCCCAGCAGGCAGAAGTATGCAAAGCATGCGTCTCAATTAGTCAGCAACCATAGTC
CCGCCCCTAACTCCGCCCATCCCGCCCCTAACTCCGCCCAGTTCCGCCCATTCTCCGCCCCATGGCTGAC
TAATTTTTTTTATTTATGCAGAGGCCGAGGCCGCCTCGGCCTCTGAGCTATTCCAGAAGTAGTGAGGAGG
CTTTTTTGGAGGCCTAGGCTTTTGCAAAAAGCTTTCTAGAGGTACCACCGGAGCTTACCATGACCGAGTA
CAAGCCCACGGTGCGCCTCGCCACCCGCGACGACGTCCCCAGGGCCGTACGCACCCTCGCCGCCGCGTTC
GCCGACTACCCCGCCACGCGCCACACCGTCGATCCGGACCGCCACATCGAGCGGGTCACCGAGCTGCAAG
AACTCTTCCTCACGCGCGTCGGGCTCGACATCGGCAAGGTGTGGGTCGCGGACGACGGCGCCGCCGTGGC
GGTCTGGACCACGCCGGAGAGCGTCGAAGCGGGGGCGGTGTTCGCCGAGATCGGCCCGCGCATGGCCGAG
TTGAGCGGTTCCCGGCTGGCCGCGCAGCAACAGATGGAAGGCCTCCTGGCGCCGCACCGGCCCAAGGAGC
CCGCGTGGTTCCTGGCCACCGTCGGCGTCTCGCCCGACCACCAGGGCAAGGGTCTGGGCAGCGCCGTCGT
GCTCCCCGGAGTGGAGGCGGCCGAGCGCGCCGGGGTGCCCGCCTTCCTGGAGACCTCCGCGCCCCGCAAC
CTCCCCTTCTACGAGCGGCTCGGCTTCACCGTCACCGCCGACGTCGAGGTGCCCGAAGGACCGCGCACCT
GGTGCATGACCCGCAAGCCCGGTGCCAGTTAACGAATTCTAGATCTTGAGACAAATGGCAGTATTCATCC
ACAATTTTAAAAGAAAAGGGGGGATTGGGGGGTACAGTGCAGGGGAAAGAATAGTAGACATAATAGCAAC
AGACATACAAACTAAAGAATTACAAAAACAAATTACAAAAATTCAAAATTTTCGGGTTTATTACAGGGAC
AGCAGAGATCCACTTTGGCGCCGGCTCGAGGCCTGCAGGTGCAAAGATGGATAAAGTTTTAAACAGAGAG
GAATCTTTGCAGCTAATGGACCTTCTAGGTCTTGAAAGGAGTGGGAATTGGCTCCGGTGCCCGTCAGTGG
GCAGAGCGCACATCGCCCACAGTCCCCGAGAAGTTGGGGGGAGGGGTCGGCAATTGAACCGGTGCCTAGA
GAAGGTGGCGCGGGGTAAACTGGGAAAGTGATGTCGTGTACTGGCTCCGCCTTTTTCCCGAGGGTGGGGG
AGAACCGTATATAAGTGCAGTAGTCGCCGTGAACGTTCTTTTTCGCAACGGGTTTGCCGCCAGAACACAG
GTAAGTGCCGTGTGTGGTTCCCGCGGGCCTGGCCTCTTTACGGGTTATGGCCCTTGCGTGCCTTGAATTA
CTTCCACCTGGCTGCAGTACGTGATTCTTGATCCCGAGCTTCGGGTTGGAAGTGGGTGGGAGAGTTCGAG
GCCTTGCGCTTAAGGAGCCCCTTCGCCTCGTGCTTGAGTTGAGGCCTGGCCTGGGCGCTGGGGCCGCCGC
GTGCGAATCTGGTGGCACCTTCGCGCCTGTCTCGCTGCTTTCGATAAGTCTCTAGCCATTTAAAATTTTT
GATGACCTGCTGCGACGCTTTTTTTCTGGCAAGATAGTCTTGTAAATGCGGGCCAAGATCTGCACACTGG
TATTTCGGTTTTTGGGGCCGCGGGCGGCGACGGGGCCCGTGCGTCCCAGCGCACATGTTCGGCGAGGCGG
GGCCTGCGAGCGCGGCCACCGAGAATCGGACGGGGGTAGTCTCAAGCTGGCCGGCCTGCTCTGGTGCCTG
GCCTCGCGCCGCCGTGTATCGCCCCGCCCTGGGCGGCAAGGCTGGCCCGGTCGGCACCAGTTGCGTGAGC
GGAAAGATGGCCGCTTCCCGGCCCTGCTGCAGGGAGCTCAAAATGGAGGACGCGGCGCTCGGGAGAGCGG
GCGGGTGAGTCACCCACACAAAGGAAAAGGGCCTTTCCGTCCTCAGCCGTCGCTTCATGTGACTCCACGG
AGTACCGGGCGCCGTCCAGGCACCTCGATTAGTTCTCGAGCTTTTGGAGTACGTCGTCTTTAGGTTGGGG
GGAGGGGTTTTATGCGATGGAGTTTCCCCACACTGAGTGGGTGGAGACTGAAGTTAGGCCAGCTTGGCAC
TTGATGTAATTCTCCTTGGAATTTGCCCTTTTTGAGTTTGGATCTTGGTTCATTCTCAAGCCTCAGACAG
TGGTTCAAAGTTTTTTTCTTCCATTTCAGGTGTCGTGAGGCTAGCACCGCCACCATGGCTACAGAACCAA
AGAAAGCTGCAGCCCAGAACTCTCCAGAGGATGAAGGACTTCTGATAGTGAAGATAGAAGAGGAAGAATT
TATCCATGGGCAGGACACTTGCTTACAGAGAAGTGAACTCCTTAAGCAGGAGCTCTGCAGGCAGCTTTTT
AGGCAGTTCTGCTACCAGGATTCTCCTGGACCTCGCGAGGCACTGAGCCGCCTCCGGGAGCTCTGCTGTC
AGTGGCTGAAGCCAGAGATCCATACCAAGGAACAGATTCTGGAACTGCTGGTGCTAGAGCAGTTCCTGAC
CATCCTGCCAGGAGATTTGCAGGCCTGGGTACATGAACATTACCCAGAGAGTGGAGAGGAGGCAGTGACC
ATACTAGAAGATTTGGAGAGAGGCACTGATGAAGCAGTACTCCAGGTTCAAGCCCATGAACATGGACAAG
AAATATTCCAGAAAAAAGTGTCACCTCCTGGACCAGCACTTAATGTCAAGTTACAGCCAGTGGAGACCAA
GGCCCATTTTGATTCATCAGAACCCCAGCTCCTATGGGACTGTGATAATGAGAGTGAAAACAGTAGATCC
ATGCCAAAGCTGGAAATTTTTGAAAAAATTGAATCACAGAGAATTATATCTGGAAGAATCTCAGGATACA
TATCAGAAGCATCTGGTGAGTCTCAAGACATCTGTAAGTCTGCAGGCAGGGTAAAGAGACAATGGGAAAA
AGAATCAGGGGAGTCTCAGAGACTCTCGTCTGCCCAGGATGAAGGTTTTGGTAAAATCCTCACCCACAAA
AATACAGTCAGAGGTGAAATAATAAGCCACGATGGATGTGAGAGGAGATTAAATCTGAACTCAAATGAAT
TCACACACCAGAAATCTTGTAAACATGGTACCTGTGACCAGAGCTTCAAATGGAACTCAGATTTTATTAA
CCATCAAATAATTTATGCTGGAGAAAAAAATCACCAATATGGAAAATCTTTCAAGAGCCCAAAACTTGCT
AAACATGCAGCAGTTTTCAGTGGAGATAAAACTCATCAGTGTAATGAATGTGGGAAAGCTTTCAGGCACA
GCTCAAAACTTGCTAGGCATCAGAGAATCCACACTGGAGAGAGATGCTATGAATGTAATGAATGTGGGAA
AAGCTTTGCAGAGAGCTCAGATCTTACTAGACATCGGCGAATTCACACTGGGGAAAGACCCTTTGGTTGC
AAAGAATGTGGGAGAGCATTCAACCTGAACTCACATCTTATCAGGCATCAGAGAATTCACACCAGAGAGA
AACCCTACGAGTGTAGTGAATGTGGGAAAACCTTCCGAGTGAGCTCACATCTTATTCGACACTTTAGAAT
TCACACTGGAGAAAAACCCTATGAATGCAGTGAGTGTGGAAGAGCCTTCAGTCAGAGCTCAAACCTTAGT
CAACACCAGAGAATTCACATGAGGGAAAACCTATTAATGTAGTAATGAACTAGTCCGTAACTTGAAAGTA
TTTCGATTTCTTGGCTTTATATATCTTGTGGAAAGGACGAAGTTCAGCAAGGTGCTAATACTGGACGCGT
TAAGTCGACAATCAACCTCTGGATTACAAAATTTGTGAAAGATTGACTGGTATTCTTAACTATGTTGCTC
CTTTTACGCTATGTGGATACGCTGCTTTAATGCCTTTGTATCATGCTATTGCTTCCCGTATGGCTTTCAT
TTTCTCCTCCTTGTATAAATCCTGGTTGCTGTCTCTTTATGAGGAGTTGTGGCCCGTTGTCAGGCAACGT
GGCGTGGTGTGCACTGTGTTTGCTGACGCAACCCCCACTGGTTGGGGCATTGCCACCACCTGTCAGCTCC
TTTCCGGGACTTTCGCTTTCCCCCTCCCTATTGCCACGGCGGAACTCATCGCCGCCTGCCTTGCCCGCTG
CTGGACAGGGGCTCGGCTGTTGGGCACTGACAATTCCGTGGTGTTGTCGGGGAAATCATCGTCCTTTCCT
TGGCTGCTCGCCTGTGTTGCCACCTGGATTCTGCGCGGGACGTCCTTCTGCTACGTCCCTTCGGCCCTCA
ATCCAGCGGACCTTCCTTCCCGCGGCCTGCTGCCGGCTCTGCGGCCTCTTCCGCGTCTTCGCCTTCGCCC
TCAGACGAGTCGGATCTCCCTTTGGGCCGCCTCCCCGCGTCGACTTTAAGACCAATGACTTACAAGGCAG
CTGTAGATCTTAGCCACTTTTTAAAAGAAAAGGGGGGACTGGAAGGGCTAATTCACTCCCAACGAAGACA
AGATCTGCTTTTTGCTTGTACTGGGTCTCTCTGGTTAGACCAGATCTGAGCCTGGGAGCTCTCTGGCTAA
CTAGGGAACCCACTGCTTAAGCCTCAATAAAGCTTGCCTTGAGTGCTTCAAGTAGTGTGTGCCCGTCTGT
TGTGTGACTCTGGTAACTAGAGATCCCTCAGACCCTTTTAGTCAGTGTGGAAAATCTCTAGCAGTACGTA
TAGTAGTTCATGTCATCTTATTATTCAGTATTTATAACTTGCAAAGAAATGAATATCAGAGAGTGAGAGG
AACTTGTTTATTGCAGCTTATAATGGTTACAAATAAAGCAATAGCATCACAAATTTCACAAATAAAGCAT
TTTTTTCACTGCATTCTAGTTGTGGTTTGTCCAAACTCATCAATGTATCTTATCATGTCTGGCTCTAGCT
ATCCCGCCCCTAACTCCGCCCATCCCGCCCCTAACTCCGCCCAGTTCCGCCCATTCTCCGCCCCATGGCT
GACTAATTTTTTTTATTTATGCAGAGGCCGAGGCCGCCTCGGCCTCTGAGCTATTCCAGAAGTAGTGAGG
AGGCTTTTTTGGAGGCCTAGGGACGTACCCAATTCGCCCTATAGTGAGTCGTATTACGCGCGCTCACTGG
CCGTCGTTTTACAACGTCGTGACTGGGAAAACCCTGGCGTTACCCAACTTAATCGCCTTGCAGCACATCC
CCCTTTCGCCAGCTGGCGTAATAGCGAAGAGGCCCGCACCGATCGCCCTTCCCAACAGTTGCGCAGCCTG
AATGGCGAATGGG
[124 nt withheld, positions 7154-7277]
C
[91 nt withheld, positions 7279-7369]
A
[49 nt withheld, positions 7371-7419]
CCTTTGACGTTGGAGTCCACGTTCTTT
[37 nt withheld, positions 7447-7483]
ACCCTATCTCGGTCTATTCTTTTGATTTATAAGGGATTTTGCCGATTTCGGCCTATTGGTTAAAAAATGA
GCTGATTTAACAAAAATTTAACGCGAATTTTAACAAAATATTAACGCTTACAATTTAGGTGGCACTTTTC
GGGGAAATGTGCGCGGAACCCCTATTTGTTTATTTTTCTAAATACATTCAAATATGTATCCGCTCATGAG
ACAATAACCCTGATAAATGCTTCAATAATATTGAAAAAGGAAGAGTATGAGTATTCAACATTTCCGTGTC
GCCCTTATTCCCTTTTTTGCGGCATTTTGCCTTCCTGTTTTTGCTCACCCAGAAACGCTGGTGAAAGTAA
AAGATGCTGAAGATCAGTTGGGTGCACGAGTGGGTTACATCGAACTGGATCTCAACAGCGGTAAGATCCT
TGAGAGTTTTCGCCCCGAAGAACGTTTTCCAATGATGAGCACTTTTAAAGTTCTGCTATGTGGCGCGGTA
TTATCCCGTATTGACGCCGGGCAAGAGCAACTCGGTCGCCGCATACACTATTCTCAGAATGACTTGGTTG
AGTACTCACCAGTCACAGAAAAGCATCTTACGGATGGCATGACAGTAAGAGAATTATGCAGTGCTGCCAT
AACCATGAGTGATAACACTGCGGCCAACTTACTTCTGACAACGATCGGAGGACCGAAGGAGCTAACCGCT
TTTTTGCACAACATGGGGGATCATGTAACTCGCCTTGATCGTTGGGAACCGGAGCTGAATGAAGCCATAC
CAAACGACGAGCGTGACACCACGATGCCTGTAGCAATGGCAACAACGTTGCGCAAACTATTAACTGGCGA
ACTACTTACTCTAGCTTCCCGGCAACAATTAATAGACTGGATGGAGGCGGATAAAGTTGCAGGACCACTT
CTGCGCTCGGCCCTTCCGGCTGGCTGGTTTATTGCTGATAAATCTGGAGCCGGTGAGCGTGGGTCTCGCG
GTATCATTGCAGCACTGGGGCCAGATGGTAAGCCCTCCCGTATCGTAGTTATCTACACGACGGGGAGTCA
GGCAACTATGGATGAACGAAATAGACAGATCGCTGAGATAGGTGCCTCACTGATTAAGCATTGGTAACTG
TCAGACCAAGTTTACTCATATATACTTTAGATTGATTTAAAACTTCATTTTTAATTTAAAAGGATCTAGG
TGAAGATCCTTTTTGATAATCTCATGACCAAAATCCCTTAACGTGAGTTTTCGTTCCACTGAGCGTCAGA
CCCCGTAGAAAAGATCAAAGGATCTTCTTGAGATCCTTTTTTTCTGCGCGTAATCTGCTGCTTGCAAACA
AAAAAACCACCGCTACCAGCGGTGGTTTGTTTGCCGGATCAAGAGCTACCAACTCTTTTTCCGAAGGTAA
CTGGCTTCAGCAGAGCGCAGATACCAAATACTGTTCTTCTAGTGTAGCCGTAGTTAGGCCACCACTTCAA
GAACTCTGTAGCACCGCCTACATACCTCGCTCTGCTAATCCTGTTACCAGTGGCTGCTGCCAGTGGCGAT
AAGTCGTGTCTTACCGGGTTGGACTCAAGACGATAGTTACCGGATAAGGCGCAGCGGTCGGGCTGAACGG
GGGGTTCGTGCACACAGCCCAGCTTGGAGCGAACGACCTACACCGAACTGAGATACCTACAGCGTGAGCT
ATGAGAAAGCGCCACGCTTCCCGAAGGGAGAAAGGCGGACAGGTATCCGGTAAGCGGCAGGGTCGGAACA
GGAGAGCGCACGAGGGAGCTTCCAGGGGGAAACGCCTGGTATCTTTATAGTCCTGTCGGGTTTCGCCACC
TCTGACTTGAGCGTCGATTTTTGTGATGCTCGTCAGGGGGGCGGAGCCTATGGAAAAACGCCAGCAACGC
GGCCTTTTTACGGTTCCTGGCCTTTTGCTGGCCTTTTGCTCACATGTTCTTTCCTGCGTTATCCCCTGAT
TCTGTGGATAACCGTATTACCGCCTTTGAGTGAGCTGATACCGCTCGCCGCAGCCGAACGACCGAGCGCA
GCGAGTCAGTGAGCGAGGAAGCGGAAGAGCGCCCAATACGCAAACCGCCTCTCCCCGCGCGTTGGCCGAT
TCATTAATGCAGCTGGCACGACAGGTTTCCCGACTGGAAAGCGGGCAGTGAGCGCAACGCAATTAATGTG
AGTTAGCTCACTCATTAGGCACCCCAGGCTTTACACTTTATGCTTCCGGCTCGTATGTTGTGTGGAATTG
TGAGCGGATAACAATTTCACACAGGAAACAGCTATGACCATGATTACGCCAAGCGCGCAATTAACCCTCA
CTAAAGGGAACAAAAGCTGGAGCTGCAAGC
Features (pLannotate 1.2.2; 31 found; start..end, strand, type, name):
      5..231     +  promoter       RSV promoter: Rous sarcoma virus enhancer/promoter
    232..412     +  LTR            5' LTR (truncated): truncated 5' long terminal repeat (LTR) from HIV-1
    459..584     +  misc_feature   HIV-1 Ψ: packaging signal of human immunodeficiency virus type 1
    568..931     +  CDS            HIV-1 gag (fragment): gag protein from human immunodeficiency virus 1; gag
   1077..1310    +  misc_feature   RRE: The Rev response element (RRE) of HIV-1 allows for Rev-dependent mRNA export from the nucleus to the cytoplasm.
   1687..1713    +  CDS            Rev (fragment): human immunodeficiency virus 1 (HIV-1) Rev protein; rev; enhances nuclear export of unspliced and incompletely spliced viral mRNAs
   1720..1743    +  promoter       SV40 promoter (fragment): SV40 early promoter
   1744..1815    +  promoter       SV40 promoter (fragment): SV40 enhancer and early promoter
   1839..1974    +  rep_origin     SV40 ori: SV40 origin of replication
   2020..2616    +  CDS            PuroR (fragment): puromycin N-acetyltransferase; pac from Streptomyces; confers resistance to puromycin
   2665..2782    +  misc_feature   cPPT/CTS: central polypurine tract and central termination sequence of HIV-1
   2847..2913    +  CDS            small t antigen (fragment): SV40 (simian virus 40) small t antigen
   2920..4098    +  promoter       EF-1α promoter: strong constitutive promoter for human elongation factor EF-1α
   4115..5185    +  CDS            ZNF165 (fragment): ZN165_HUMAN - Also known as ZPF165, ZSCAN7. Experimental evidence at protein level: Swiss-Prot protein existence level 1. May be involved in transcriptional regulation. From Homo sapiens (Human).
   5585..5638    +  promoter       U6 promoter (fragment): RNA polymerase III promoter for human U6 snRNA
   5680..6268    +  misc_feature   WPRE: woodchuck hepatitis virus posttranscriptional regulatory element
   6319..6338    +  misc_feature   cPPT/CTS (fragment): central polypurine tract and central termination sequence of HIV-1
   6340..6573    +  LTR            3' LTR (ΔU3): self-inactivating 3' long terminal repeat (LTR) from HIV-1
   6651..6772    +  polyA_signal   SV40 poly(A) signal: SV40 polyadenylation signal
   6812..6947    +  rep_origin     SV40 ori: SV40 origin of replication
   6968..6986    -  promoter       T7 promoter: promoter for bacteriophage T7 RNA polymerase
   6994..7149    +  CDS            lacZα (fragment): LacZα fragment of β-galactosidase; lacZ fragment
   7154..7582    +  rep_origin     f1 ori (sequence partly withheld): f1 bacteriophage origin of replication; arrow indicates direction of (+) strand synthesis
   7635..7739    +  promoter       AmpR promoter: bla
   7740..8600    +  CDS            AmpR: β-lactamase; bla; confers resistance to ampicillin, carbenicillin, and related antibiotics
   8771..9359    +  rep_origin     ori: high-copy-number ColE1/pMB1/pBR322/pUC origin of replication
   9542..9634    +  CDS            lacI (fragment): lac repressor; lacI; The lac repressor binds to the lac operator to inhibit transcription in E. coli. This inhibition can be relieved by adding lactose or isopropyl-β-D-thiogalactopyranoside (IPTG).
   9647..9668    +  protein_bind   CAP binding site: CAP binding activates transcription in the presence of cAMP. E. coli catabolite activator protein
   9683..9713    +  promoter       lac promoter: promoter for the E. coli lac operon
   9721..9737    +  protein_bind   lac operator: The lac repressor binds to the lac operator to inhibit transcription in E. coli. This inhibition can be relieved by adding lactose or isopropyl-β-D-thiogalactopyranoside (IPTG). lac repressor encoded by lacI
   9782..9800    +  promoter       T3 promoter: promoter for bacteriophage T3 RNA polymerase
