[The description below was written by a language model from this plasmid's Addgene catalogue record and pLannotate feature annotations shown in this document.]
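Description:
TFORF1739 is a lentiviral mammalian expression plasmid built on the pLX_TRC317 backbone, carrying the human zinc-finger transcription factor ZNF165 (also known as ZSCAN7, CT53 or LD65) as a synthesized open reading frame paired with a unique 24-bp barcode. It belongs to a large barcoded transcription factor ORF collection designed for overexpression studies. The barcode allows each factor to be identified by sequencing when many constructs are screened together in a pool, for example in directed-differentiation experiments. In bacteria the plasmid is maintained at high copy through a ColE1/pUC-type origin with ampicillin resistance. An f1 origin and residual lac/T7/T3 cloning-vector elements are also present in the backbone. The depositor notes that recombination can occur, as is common for LTR-containing plasmids.

The viral cassette follows a third-generation, self-inactivating design. An RSV promoter drives a truncated HIV-1 5' LTR, followed by the Ψ packaging signal with a gag fragment, the RRE for Rev-dependent export, a cPPT/CTS, and a ΔU3 3' LTR with a downstream SV40 poly(A) signal. Within the proviral region, an SV40 early promoter expresses puromycin N-acetyltransferase for selecting transduced cells. A full-length EF-1α promoter drives the ZNF165 ORF, and a WPRE downstream enhances transcript expression. The annotation matches ZNF165 over only part of the stated 1,559-bp insert. The barcode is not annotated as a separate feature, so it presumably lies in the unannotated stretch between the ORF match and the WPRE, where a short U6-like fragment is also detected. The annotated sequence length agrees with the stated backbone plus insert sizes.
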