Addgene plasmid #142840: TFORF1739
Purpose: Lentiviral vector for overexpressing transcription factor ORFs with unique 24-bp barcodes. Barcodes facilitate identification of transcription factors in pooled screens.
Depositing lab: Feng Zhang. Depositing organization: Broad Institute. Publication: A transcription factor atlas of directed differentiation. Joung J, Ma S, Tay T, Geiger-Schuller KR, Kirchgatterer PC, Verdine VK, Guo B, Arias-Garcia MA, Allen WE, Singh A, Kuksenko O, Abudayyeh OO, Gootenberg JS, Fu Z, Macrae RK, Buenrostro JD, Regev A, Zhang F. Cell. 2023 Jan 5;186(1):209-229.e26. doi: 10.1016/j.cell.2022.11.026. PubMed 36608654.
Backbone
  Vector backbone: pLX_TRC317
  Backbone manufacturer: Broad Institute Genetic Perturbation Platform
  Backbone size w/o insert (bp): 8264
  Vector type: Mammalian Expression, Lentiviral
  Selectable markers: Puromycin
Growth in bacteria
  Bacterial resistance: Ampicillin, 100 μg/mL
  Growth temperature: 37°C
  Growth strain: NEB Stable
  Copy number: High Copy
Gene/Insert
  Gene/Insert name: ZNF165
  Species: H. sapiens (human)
  Insert size (bp): 1559
  Entrez Gene: ZNF165 (a.k.a. CT53, LD65, ZSCAN7)
  Promoter: EF1a
  Cloning method: Unknown
  Sequencing primers: 5′ GGGTGGAGACTGAAGTTAGGCCAG; 3′ CACATAGCGTAAAAGGAGCAACATAG
Terms and licenses: Academic/Nonprofit Terms; Industry Terms: Not Available to Industry
Depositor comments: NM_003447,XM_017011258,XM_017011260,XM_017011259,ENST00000377325 . The transcription factor ORF portion of this plasmid was synthesized by Genewiz. Please test multiple small colonies in case of plasmid recombination. To make this collection available in a timely manner, a portion of this collection was not fully sequenced by Addgene. If an Addgene verified full plasmid sequence is not available, please contact us prior to placing an order to request the full sequence.
How to cite: TFORF1739 was a gift from Feng Zhang (Addgene plasmid # 142840 ; http://n2t.net/addgene:142840 ; RRID:Addgene_142840)
