>Addgene plasmid #142840 | TFORF1739 | depositor partial sequence | sequence record 280658 | Insert
ACCGCCACCATGGCTACAGAACCAAAGAAAGCTGCAGCCCAGAACTCTCCAGAGGATGAAGGACTTCTGA
TAGTGAAGATAGAAGAGGAAGAATTTATCCATGGGCAGGACACTTGCTTACAGAGAAGTGAACTCCTTAA
GCAGGAGCTCTGCAGGCAGCTTTTTAGGCAGTTCTGCTACCAGGATTCTCCTGGACCTCGCGAGGCACTG
AGCCGCCTCCGGGAGCTCTGCTGTCAGTGGCTGAAGCCAGAGATCCATACCAAGGAACAGATTCTGGAAC
TGCTGGTGCTAGAGCAGTTCCTGACCATCCTGCCAGGAGATTTGCAGGCCTGGGTACATGAACATTACCC
AGAGAGTGGAGAGGAGGCAGTGACCATACTAGAAGATTTGGAGAGAGGCACTGATGAAGCAGTACTCCAG
GTTCAAGCCCATGAACATGGACAAGAAATATTCCAGAAAAAAGTGTCACCTCCTGGACCAGCACTTAATG
TCAAGTTACAGCCAGTGGAGACCAAGGCCCATTTTGATTCATCAGAACCCCAGCTCCTATGGGACTGTGA
TAATGAGAGTGAAAACAGTAGATCCATGCCAAAGCTGGAAATTTTTGAAAAAATTGAATCACAGAGAATT
ATATCTGGAAGAATCTCAGGATACATATCAGAAGCATCTGGTGAGTCTCAAGACATCTGTAAGTCTGCAG
GCAGGGTAAAGAGACAATGGGAAAAAGAATCAGGGGAGTCTCAGAGACTCTCGTCTGCCCAGGATGAAGG
TTTTGGTAAAATCCTCACCCACAAAAATACAGTCAGAGGTGAAATAATAAGCCACGATGGATGTGAGAGG
AGATTAAATCTGAACTCAAATGAATTCACACACCAGAAATCTTGTAAACATGGTACCTGTGACCAGAGCT
TCAAATGGAACTCAGATTTTATTAACCATCAAATAATTTATGCTGGAGAAAAAAATCACCAATATGGAAA
ATCTTTCAAGAGCCCAAAACTTGCTAAACATGCAGCAGTTTTCAGTGGAGATAAAACTCATCAGTGTAAT
GAATGTGGGAAAGCTTTCAGGCACAGCTCAAAACTTGCTAGGCATCAGAGAATCCACACTGGAGAGAGAT
GCTATGAATGTAATGAATGTGGGAAAAGCTTTGCAGAGAGCTCAGATCTTACTAGACATCGGCGAATTCA
CACTGGGGAAAGACCCTTTGGTTGCAAAGAATGTGGGAGAGCATTCAACCTGAACTCACATCTTATCAGG
CATCAGAGAATTCACACCAGAGAGAAACCCTACGAGTGTAGTGAATGTGGGAAAACCTTCCGAGTGAGCT
CACATCTTATTCGACACTTTAGAATTCACACTGGAGAAAAACCCTATGAATGCAGTGAGTGTGGAAGAGC
CTTCAGTCAGAGCTCAAACCTTAGTCAACACCAGAGAATTCACATGAGGGAAAACCTATTAATGTAGTAA
TGAACTAGTCCGTAACTTGAAAGTATTTCGATTTCTTGGCTTTATATATCTTGTGGAAAGGACGAAGTTC
AGCAAGGTGCTAATACTGG
