>Addgene plasmid #142840 | TFORF1739 | depositor partial sequence | sequence record 280659 | Barcode
AGTTCAGCAAGGTGCTAATACTGG
